>Addgene plasmid #124979 | pCDH-EF1-N-cG-Zeo | addgene full sequence | sequence record 243974 | Addgene NGS Result
CCTCCCAACCCCGAGGGGACCCGACAGGCCCGAAGGAATAGAAGAAGAAGGTGGAGAGAGAGACAGAGAC
AGATCCATTCGATTAGTGAACGGATCTCGACGGTATCGGTTAACTTTTAAAAGAAAAGGGGGGATTGGGG
GGTACAGTGCAGGGGAAAGAATAGTAGACATAATAGCAACAGACATACAAACTAAAGAATTACAAAAACA
AATTACAAAATTCAAAATTTTATCGATATCGATAGCTATCGATATCGATATCGATAGCTTTGCAAAGATG
GATAAAGTTTTAAACAGAGAGGAATCTTTGCAGCTAATGGACCTTCTAGGTCTTGAAAGGAGTGGGAATT
GGCTCCGGTGCCCGTCAGTGGGCAGAGCGCACATCGCCCACAGTCCCCGAGAAGTTGGGGGGAGGGGTCG
GCAATTGAACCGGTGCCTAGAGAAGGTGGCGCGGGGTAAACTGGGAAAGTGATGTCGTGTACTGGCTCCG
CCTTTTTCCCGAGGGTGGGGGAGAACCGTATATAAGTGCAGTAGTCGCCGTGAACGTTCTTTTTCGCAAC
GGGTTTGCCGCCAGAACACAGGTAAGTGCCGTGTGTGGTTCCCGCGGGCCTGGCCTCTTTACGGGTTATG
GCCCTTGCGTGCCTTGAATTACTTCCACCTGGCTGCAGTACGTGATTCTTGATCCCGAGCTTCGGGTTGG
AAGTGGGTGGGAGAGTTCGAGGCCTTGCGCTTAAGGAGCCCCTTCGCCTCGTGCTTGAGTTGAGGCCTGG
CCTGGGCGCTGGGGCCGCCGCGTGCGAATCTGGTGGCACCTTCGCGCCTGTCTCGCTGCTTTCGATAAGT
CTCTAGCCATTTAAAATTTTTGATGACCTGCTGCGACGCTTTTTTTCTGGCAAGATAGTCTTGTAAATGC
GGGCCAAGATCTGCACACTGGTATTTCGGTTTTTGGGGCCGCGGGCGGCGACGGGGCCCGTGCGTCCCAG
CGCACATGTTCGGCGAGGCGGGGCCTGCGAGCGCGGCCACCGAGAATCGGACGGGGGTAGTCTCAAGCTG
GCCGGCCTGCTCTGGTGCCTGGCCTCGCGCCGCCGTGTATCGCCCCGCCCTGGGCGGCAAGGCTGGCCCG
GTCGGCACCAGTTGCGTGAGCGGAAAGATGGCCGCTTCCCGGCCCTGCTGCAGGGAGCTCAAAATGGAGG
ACGCGGCGCTCGGGAGAGCGGGCGGGTGAGTCACCCACACAAAGGAAAAGGGCCTTTCCGTCCTCAGCCG
TCGCTTCATGTGACTCCACGGAGTACCGGGCGCCGTCCAGGCACCTCGATTAGTTCTCGAGCTTTTGGAG
TACGTCGTCTTTAGGTTGGGGGGAGGGGTTTTATGCGATGGAGTTTCCCCACACTGAGTGGGTGGAGACT
GAAGTTAGGCCAGCTTGGCACTTGATGTAATTCTCCTTGGAATTTGCCCTTTTTGAGTTTGGATCTTGGT
TCATTCTCAAGCCTCAGACAGTGGTTCAAAGTTTTTTTCTTCCATTTCAGGTGTCGTGAGGAATTGGATC
CGCCACCATGGTCTTCACACTCGAAGATTTCGTTGGGGACTGGCGACAGACAGCCGGCTACAACCTGGAC
CAAGTCCTTGAACAGGGAGGTGTGTCCAGTTTGTTTCAGAATCTCGGGGTGTCCGTAACTCCGATCCAAA
GGATTGTCCTGAGCGGTGAAAATGGGCTGAAGATCGACATCCATGTCATCATCCCGTATGAAGGTCTGAG
CGGCGACCAAATGGGCCAGATCGAAAAAATTTTTAAGGTGGTGTACCCTGTGGATGATCATCACTTTAAG
GTGATCCTGCACTATGGCACACTGGTAATCGACGGGGTTACGCCGAACATGATCGACTATTTCGGACGGC
CGTATGAAGGCATCGCCGTGTTCGACGGCAAAAAGATCACTGTAACAGGGACCCTGTGGAACGGCAACAA
AATTATCGACGAGCGCCTGATCAACCCCGACGGCTCCCTGCTGTTCCGAGTAACCATCAACGGAGTGACC
GGCTGGCGGCTGTGCGAACGCATTCTGGCGAAGCTTGGAAGCGGAGCTACTAACTTCAGCCTGCTGAAGC
AGGCTGGAGACGTGGAGGAGAACCCTGGACCTATGGAGAGCGACGAGAGCGGCCTGCCCGCCATGGAGAT
CGAGTGCCGCATCACCGGCACCCTGAACGGCGTGGAGTTCGAGCTGGTGGGCGGCGGAGAGGGCACCCCC
AAGCAGGGCCGCATGACCAACAAGATGAAGAGCACCAAAGGCGCCCTGACCTTCAGCCCCTACCTGCTGA
GCCACGTGATGGGCTACGGCTTCTACCACTTCGGCACCTACCCCAGCGGCTACGAGAACCCCTTCCTGCA
CGCCATCAACAACGGCGGCTACACCAACACCCGCATCGAGAAGTACGAGGACGGCGGCGTGCTGCACGTG
AGCTTCAGCTACCGCTACGAGGCCGGCCGCGTGATCGGCGACTTCAAGGTGGTGGGCACCGGCTTCCCCG
AGGACAGCGTGATCTTCACCGACAAGATCATCCGCAGCAACGCCACCGTGGAGCACCTGCACCCCATGGG
CGATAACGTGCTGGTGGGCAGCTTCGCCCGCACCTTCAGCCTGCGCGACGGCGGCTACTACAGCTTCGTG
GTGGACAGCCACATGCACTTCAAGAGCGCCATCCACCCCAGCATCCTGCAGAACGGGGGCCCCATGTTCG
CCTTCCGCCGCGTGGAGGAGCTGCACAGCAACACCGAGCTGGGCATCGTGGAGTACCAGCACGCCTTCAA
GACCCCCATTGCCTTCGCCAGATCCCGCGCTCAGTCGTCCAATTCTGCCGTGGACGGCACCGCCGGACCC
GGCTCCACCGGATCTCGCGTCGACGGAAGCGGAGAGGGCAGAGGAAGTCTGCTAACATGCGGTGACGTCG
AGGAGAATCCTGGACCTATGGCCAAGTTGACCAGTGCCGTTCCGGTGCTCACCGCGCGCGACGTCGCCGG
AGCGGTCGAGTTCTGGACCGACCGGCTCGGGTTCTCCCGGGACTTCGTGGAGGACGACTTCGCCGGTGTG
GTCCGGGACGACGTGACCCTGTTCATCAGCGCGGTCCAGGACCAGGTGGTGCCGGACAACACCCTGGCCT
GGGTGTGGGTGCGCGGCCTGGACGAGCTGTACGCCGAGTGGTCGGAGGTCGTGTCCACGAACTTCCGGGA
CGCCTCCGGGCCGGCCATGACCGAGATCGGCGAGCAGCCGTGGGGGCGGGAGTTCGCCCTGCGCGACCCG
GCCGGCAACTGCGTGCACTTCGTGGCCGAGGAGCAGGACTGAGAATTCGTCGACAATCAACCTCTGGATT
ACAAAATTTGTGAAAGATTGACTGGTATTCTTAACTATGTTGCTCCTTTTACGCTATGTGGATACGCTGC
TTTAATGCCTTTGTATCATGCTATTGCTTCCCGTATGGCTTTCATTTTCTCCTCCTTGTATAAATCCTGG
TTGCTGTCTCTTTATGAGGAGTTGTGGCCCGTTGTCAGGCAACGTGGCGTGGTGTGCACTGTGTTTGCTG
ACGCAACCCCCACTGGTTGGGGCATTGCCACCACCTGTCAGCTCCTTTCCGGGACTTTCGCTTTCCCCCT
CCCTATTGCCACGGCGGAACTCATCGCCGCCTGCCTTGCCCGCTGCTGGACAGGGGCTCGGCTGTTGGGC
ACTGACAATTCCGTGGTGTTGTCGGGGAAATCATCGTCCTTTCCTTGGCTGCTCGCCTGTGTTGCCACCT
GGATTCTGCGCGGGACGTCCTTCTGCTACGTCCCTTCGGCCCTCAATCCAGCGGACCTTCCTTCCCGCGG
CCTGCTGCCGGCTCTGCGGCCTCTTCCGCGTCTTCGCCTTCGCCCTCAGACGAGTCGGATCTCCCTTTGG
GCCGCCTCCCCGCCTGGTACCTTTAAGACCAATGACTTACAAGGCAGCTGTAGATCTTAGCCACTTTTTA
AAAGAAAAGGGGGGACTGGAAGGGCTAATTCACTCCCAACGAAGATAAGATCTGCTTTTTGCTTGTACTG
GGTCTCTCTGGTTAGACCAGATCTGAGCCTGGGAGCTCTCTGGCTAACTAGGGAACCCACTGCTTAAGCC
TCAATAAAGCTTGCCTTGAGTGCTTCAAGTAGTGTGTGCCCGTCTGTTGTGTGACTCTGGTAACTAGAGA
TCCCTCAGACCCTTTTAGTCAGTGTGGAAAATCTCTAGCAGTAGTAGTTCATGTCATCTTATTATTCAGT
ATTTATAACTTGCAAAGAAATGAATATCAGAGAGTGAGAGGAACTTGTTTATTGCAGCTTATAATGGTTA
CAAATAAAGCAATAGCATCACAAATTTCACAAATAAAGCATTTTTTTCACTGCATTCTAGTTGTGGTTTG
TCCAAACTCATCAATGTATCTTATCATGTCTGGCTCTAGCTATCCCGCCCCTAACTCCGCCCATCCCGCC
CCTAACTCCGCCCAGTTCCGCCCATTCTCCGCCCCATGGCTGACTAATTTTTTTTATTTATGCAGAGGCC
GAGGCCGCCTCGGCCTCTGAGCTATTCCAGAAGTAGTGAGGAGGCTTTTTTGGAGGCCTAGACTTTTGCA
GAGACCAAATTCGTAATCATGTCATAGCTGTTTCCTGTGTGAAATTGTTATCCGCTCACAATTCCACACA
ACATACGAGCCGGAAGCATAAAGTGTAAAGCCTGGGGTGCCTAATGAGTGAGCTAACTCACATTAATTGC
GTTGCGCTCACTGCCCGCTTTCCAGTCGGGAAACCTGTCGTGCCAGCTGCATTAATGAATCGGCCAACGC
GCGGGGAGAGGCGGTTTGCGTATTGGGCGCTCTTCCGCTTCCTCGCTCACTGACTCGCTGCGCTCGGTCG
TTCGGCTGCGGCGAGCGGTATCAGCTCACTCAAAGGCGGTAATACGGTTATCCACAGAATCAGGGGATAA
CGCAGGAAAGAACATGTGAGCAAAAGGCCAGCAAAAGGCCAGGAACCGTAAAAAGGCCGCGTTGCTGGCG
TTTTTCCATAGGCTCCGCCCCCCTGACGAGCATCACAAAAATCGACGCTCAAGTCAGAGGTGGCGAAACC
CGACAGGACTATAAAGATACCAGGCGTTTCCCCCTGGAAGCTCCCTCGTGCGCTCTCCTGTTCCGACCCT
GCCGCTTACCGGATACCTGTCCGCCTTTCTCCCTTCGGGAAGCGTGGCGCTTTCTCATAGCTCACGCTGT
AGGTATCTCAGTTCGGTGTAGGTCGTTCGCTCCAAGCTGGGCTGTGTGCACGAACCCCCCGTTCAGCCCG
ACCGCTGCGCCTTATCCGGTAACTATCGTCTTGAGTCCAACCCGGTAAGACACGACTTATCGCCACTGGC
AGCAGCCACTGGTAACAGGATTAGCAGAGCGAGGTATGTAGGCGGTGCTACAGAGTTCTTGAAGTGGTGG
CCTAACTACGGCTACACTAGAAGAACAGTATTTGGTATCTGCGCTCTGCTGAAGCCAGTTACCTTCGGAA
AAAGAGTTGGTAGCTCTTGATCCGGCAAACAAACCACCGCTGGTAGCGGTGGTTTTTTTGTTTGCAAGCA
GCAGATTACGCGCAGAAAAAAAGGATCTCAAGAAGATCCTTTGATCTTTTCTACGGGGTCTGACGCTCAG
TGGAACGAAAACTCACGTTAAGGGATTTTGGTCATGAGATTATCAAAAAGGATCTTCACCTAGATCCTTT
TAAATTAAAAATGAAGTTTTAAATCAATCTAAAGTATATATGAGTAAACTTGGTCTGACAGTTACCAATG
CTTAATCAGTGAGGCACCTATCTCAGCGATCTGTCTATTTCGTTCATCCATAGTTGCCTGACTCCCCGTC
GTGTAGATAACTACGATACGGGAGGGCTTACCATCTGGCCCCAGTGCTGCAATGATACCGCGAGACCCAC
GCTCACCGGCTCCAGATTTATCAGCAATAAACCAGCCAGCCGGAAGGGCCGAGCGCAGAAGTGGTCCTGC
AACTTTATCCGCCTCCATCCAGTCTATTAATTGTTGCCGGGAAGCTAGAGTAAGTAGTTCGCCAGTTAAT
AGTTTGCGCAACGTTGTTGCCATTGCTACAGGCATCGTGGTGTCACGCTCGTCGTTTGGTATGGCTTCAT
TCAGCTCCGGTTCCCAACGATCAAGGCGAGTTACATGATCCCCCATGTTGTGCAAAAAAGCGGTTAGCTC
CTTCGGTCCTCCGATCGTTGTCAGAAGTAAGTTGGCCGCAGTGTTATCACTCATGGTTATGGCAGCACTG
CATAATTCTCTTACTGTCATGCCATCCGTAAGATGCTTTTCTGTGACTGGTGAGTACTCAACCAAGTCAT
TCTGAGAATAGTGTATGCGGCGACCGAGTTGCTCTTGCCCGGCGTCAATACGGGATAATACCGCGCCACA
TAGCAGAACTTTAAAAGTGCTCATCATTGGAAAACGTTCTTCGGGGCGAAAACTCTCAAGGATCTTACCG
CTGTTGAGATCCAGTTCGATGTAACCCACTCGTGCACCCAACTGATCTTCAGCATCTTTTACTTTCACCA
GCGTTTCTGGGTGAGCAAAAACAGGAAGGCAAAATGCCGCAAAAAAGGGAATAAGGGCGACACGGAAATG
TTGAATACTCATACTCTTCCTTTTTCAATATTATTGAAGCATTTATCAGGGTTATTGTCTCATGAGCGGA
TACATATTTGAATGTATTTAGAAAAATAAACAAATAGGGGTTCCGCGCACATTTCCCCGAAAAGTGCCAC
CTGACGTCTAAGAAACCATTATTATCATGACATTAACCTATAAAAATAGGCGTATCACGAGGCCCTTTCG
TCTCGCGCGTTTCGGTGATGACGGTGAAAACCTCTGACACATGCAGCTCCCGGAGACGGTCACAGCTTGT
CTGTAAGCGGATGCCGGGAGCAGACAAGCCCGTCAGGGCGCGTCAGCGGGTGTTGGCGGGTGTCGGGGCT
GGCTTAACTATGCGGCATCAGAGCAGATTGTACTGAGAGTGCACCATATGCGGTGTGAAATACCGCACAG
ATGCGTAAGGAGAAAATACCGCATCAGGCGCCATTCGCCATTCAGGCTGCGCAACTGTTGGGAAGGGCGA
TCGGTGCGGGCCTCTTCGCTATTACGCCAGCTGGCGAAAGGGGGATGTGCTGCAAGGCGATTAAGTTGGG
TAACGCCAGGGTTTTCCCAGTCACGACGTTGTAAAACGACGGCCAGTGCCAAGCTGACGCGTGTAGTCTT
ATGCAATACTCTTGTAGTCTTGCAACATGGTAACGATGAGTTAGCAACATGCCTTACAAGGAGAGAAAAA
GCACCGTGCATGCCGATTGGTGGAAGTAAGGTGGTACGATCGTGCCTTATTAGGAAGGCAACAGACGGGT
CTGACATGGATTGGACGAACCACTGAATTGCCGCATTGCAGAGATATTGTATTTAAGTGCCTAGCTCGAT
ACATAAACGGGTCTCTCTGGTTAGACCAGATCTGAGCCTGGGAGCTCTCTGGCTAACTAGGGAACCCACT
GCTTAAGCCTCAATAAAGCTTGCCTTGAGTGCTTCAAGTAGTGTGTGCCCGTCTGTTGTGTGACTCTGGT
AACTAGAGATCCCTCAGACCCTTTTAGTCAGTGTGGAAAATCTCTAGCAGTGGCGCCCGAACAGGGACTT
GAAAGCGAAAGGGAAACCAGAGGAGCTCTCTCGACGCAGGACTCGGCTTGCTGAAGCGCGCACGGCAAGA
GGCGAGGGGCGGCGACTGGTGAGTACGCCAAAAATTTTGACTAGCGGAGGCTAGAAGGAGAGAGATGGGT
GCGAGAGCGTCAGTATTAAGCGGGGGAGAATTAGATCGCGATGGGAAAAAATTCGGTTAAGGCCAGGGGG
AAAGAAAAAATATAAATTAAAACATATAGTATGGGCAAGCAGGGAGCTAGAACGATTCGCAGTTAATCCT
GGCCTGTTAGAAACATCAGAAGGCTGTAGACAAATACTGGGACAGCTACAACCATCCCTTCAGACAGGAT
CAGAAGAACTTAGATCATTATATAATACAGTAGCAACCCTCTATTGTGTGCATCAAAGGATAGAGATAAA
AGACACCAAGGAAGCTTTAGACAAGATAGAGGAAGAGCAAAACAAAAGTAAGACCACCGCACAGCAAGCG
GCCACTGATCTTCAGACCTGGAGGAGGAGATATGAGGGACAATTGGAGAAGTGAATTATATAAATATAAA
GTAGTAAAAATTGAACCATTAGGAGTAGCACCCACCAAGGCAAAGAGAAGAGTGGTGCAGAGAGAAAAAA
GAGCAGTGGGAATAGGAGCTTTGTTCCTTGGGTTCTTGGGAGCAGCAGGAAGCACTATGGGCGCAGCGTC
AATGACGCTGACGGTACAGGCCAGACAATTATTGTCTGGTATAGTGCAGCAGCAGAACAATTTGCTGAGG
GCTATTGAGGCGCAACAGCATCTGTTGCAACTCACAGTCTGGGGCATCAAGCAGCTCCAGGCAAGAATCC
TGGCTGTGGAAAGATACCTAAAGGATCAACAGCTCCTGGGGATTTGGGGTTGCTCTGGAAAACTCATTTG
CACCACTGCTGTGCCTTGGAATGCTAGTTGGAGTAATAAATCTCTGGAACAGATTTGGAATCACACGACC
TGGATGGAGTGGGACAGAGAAATTAACAATTACACAAGCTTAATACACTCCTTAATTGAAGAATCGCAAA
ACCAGCAAGAAAAGAATGAACAAGAATTATTGGAATTAGATAAATGGGCAAGTTTGTGGAATTGGTTTAA
CATAACAAATTGGCTGTGGTATATAAAATTATTCATAATGATAGTAGGAGGCTTGGTAGGTTTAAGAATA
GTTTTTGCTGTACTTTCTATAGTGAATAGAGTTAGGCAGGGATATTCACCATTATCGTTTCAGACCCA
Features (pLannotate 1.2.2; 27 found; start..end, strand, type, name):
    115..231     +  misc_feature   cPPT/CTS: central polypurine tract and central termination sequence of HIV-1
    278..344     +  CDS            small t antigen (fragment): SV40 (simian virus 40) small t antigen
    351..1529    +  promoter       EF-1α promoter: strong constitutive promoter for human elongation factor EF-1α
   1548..2060    +  CDS            Nluc: NanoLuc® luciferase human codon-optimized
   2155..2819    +  CDS            CopGFP (fragment): green fluorescent protein 2 from Pontellina plumata, also known as ppluGFP2 (Shagin et al., 2004)
   2958..3332    +  CDS            BleoR: antibiotic-binding protein; Sh ble from Streptoalloteichus hindustanus; confers resistance to bleomycin, phleomycin, and Zeocin™
   3345..3933    +  misc_feature   WPRE: woodchuck hepatitis virus posttranscriptional regulatory element
   3928..4035    +  CDS            nef (fragment): NEF_SIVS4 - Experimental evidence at protein level: Swiss-Prot protein existence level 1. Interferes with TCR signaling from the cell membrane. Interacts with CD247/TCRZ (TCR zeta chain) and exert potent down- regulation of cell surface TCR/CD3 complexes. From Simian immunodeficiency virus (isolate F236/smH4) (SIV-sm) (Simian immunodeficiency virus sooty mangabey monkey).
   4060..4240    +  LTR            5' LTR (truncated): truncated 5' long terminal repeat (LTR) from HIV-1
   4312..4433    +  polyA_signal   SV40 poly(A) signal: SV40 polyadenylation signal
   4473..4608    +  rep_origin     SV40 ori: SV40 origin of replication
   4665..4681    -  protein_bind   lac operator: The lac repressor binds to the lac operator to inhibit transcription in E. coli. This inhibition can be relieved by adding lactose or isopropyl-β-D-thiogalactopyranoside (IPTG). lac repressor encoded by lacI
   4689..4719    -  promoter       lac promoter: promoter for the E. coli lac operon
   4734..4755    -  protein_bind   CAP binding site: CAP binding activates transcription in the presence of cAMP. E. coli catabolite activator protein
   4768..4860    -  CDS            lacI (fragment): lac repressor; lacI; The lac repressor binds to the lac operator to inhibit transcription in E. coli. This inhibition can be relieved by adding lactose or isopropyl-β-D-thiogalactopyranoside (IPTG).
   5043..5631    -  rep_origin     ori: high-copy-number ColE1/pMB1/pBR322/pUC origin of replication
   5802..6662    -  CDS            AmpR: β-lactamase; bla; confers resistance to ampicillin, carbenicillin, and related antibiotics
   6663..6767    -  promoter       AmpR promoter: bla
   6862..6897    +  CDS            rop (fragment): Rop protein, which maintains plasmids at low copy number; rop
   6999..7098    +  misc_feature   bom (fragment): basis of mobility region from pBR322
   7104..7258    -  CDS            lacZα (fragment): LacZα fragment of β-galactosidase; lacZ fragment
   7272..7498    +  promoter       RSV promoter: Rous sarcoma virus enhancer/promoter
   7499..7679    +  LTR            5' LTR (truncated): truncated 5' long terminal repeat (LTR) from HIV-1
   7726..7851    +  misc_feature   HIV-1 Ψ: packaging signal of human immunodeficiency virus type 1
   7835..8173    +  CDS            HIV-1 gag (fragment): gag protein from human immunodeficiency virus 1; gag
   8344..8577    +  misc_feature   RRE: The Rev response element (RRE) of HIV-1 allows for Rev-dependent mRNA export from the nucleus to the cytoplasm.
   8954..96      +  CDS            Rev (fragment) (across the origin): human immunodeficiency virus 1 (HIV-1) Rev protein; rev; enhances nuclear export of unspliced and incompletely spliced viral mRNAs
