[The description below was written by a language model from this plasmid's Addgene catalogue record and pLannotate feature annotations shown in this document.]
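Description:
pCDH-EF1-N-cG-Zeo is a lentiviral transfer plasmid of about 9 kb built on the pCDH-EF1 backbone and designed to express NanoLuc luciferase and copGFP in mammalian cells. In bacteria it is maintained through a high-copy ColE1/pUC-type origin and selected with ampicillin via the β-lactamase gene. Small leftover fragments of lac, rop and bom sequences in the backbone are cloning remnants with no evident function.

The viral portion follows an HIV-1-derived layout in which an RSV promoter is fused to a truncated 5' LTR, so that genomic RNA can be transcribed in packaging cells. This is followed by the Ψ packaging signal (with a partial gag region), the Rev response element for nuclear export of the unspliced RNA, and the cPPT/CTS, which aids nuclear import of the reverse-transcribed genome. The downstream LTR is annotated as a truncated LTR, and an SV40 poly(A) signal and SV40 origin lie beyond it.

Between these elements, the human EF-1α promoter provides strong constitutive expression of three coding regions arranged in the same orientation: human codon-optimised NanoLuc, copGFP and the Sh ble gene conferring Zeocin resistance. A WPRE follows them to enhance transcript stability and expression. No separate promoters are annotated for copGFP or BleoR, which suggests a single polycistronic transcript. However, the feature table does not identify what occupies the short gaps between the reading frames, so the linking mechanism (for example 2A peptides) is not stated.

Transduced cells would carry a bioluminescent reporter and a fluorescent reporter, and could be enriched with Zeocin. This suits cell labelling, tracking and luminescence-based assays, although the record gives only expression of the two reporters as its purpose.
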