Addgene plasmid #124979: pCDH-EF1-N-cG-Zeo
Purpose: Express Nanoluc, copGFP
Depositing lab: Kazuhiro Oka. Depositing organization: Baylor College of Medicine.
Backbone
  Vector backbone: pCDH-EF1 (Addgene #72266)
  Vector type: Lentiviral
  Selectable markers: Zeocin
Growth in bacteria
  Bacterial resistance: Ampicillin, 100 μg/mL
  Growth temperature: 37°C
  Growth strain: NEB Stable
  Copy number: High Copy
Gene/Insert
  Gene/Insert name: Nanoluc, copGFP
  Species: Synthetic
  Promoter: EF1-alpha
  Cloning method: Restriction Enzyme; 5′ cloning site Unknown (unknown if destroyed)
Terms and licenses: Academic/Nonprofit Terms; Industry Terms: Not Available to Industry
How to cite: pCDH-EF1-N-cG-Zeo was a gift from Kazuhiro Oka (Addgene plasmid # 124979 ; http://n2t.net/addgene:124979 ; RRID:Addgene_124979)
